>Addgene plasmid #18298 | T4 Lysozyme N40-[AAA] WT* | addgene partial sequence | sequence record 24086 | 3primeUP
CTANGAAAAGCCCGCTCATTAGGCGGGCTCAGATCTGCTCATGTTTGACAGCTTATCATCGATAAGCTTC
GGCAATAAATTCTTGATATGTTTTCATATGTTTCCTTTAAATATTTTAATTAGTAATTGTCTATTCAAGT
AATTGTGAATATACTATCACAATTCCAAGAGAAAGTAAACAGCTTTATAGATTTTTATACGCGTCCCAAG
TGCCAGTTCTAAACGTTGTAATGACTCGTTTTGCGCGATTAGGTGTTTGATTATACCATCTACTTTTAGC
TAAGTTAACTGCTGCTTCATCCCAGCGTTTTTGTTGAAGCATACGTAAAGAGTTAGTAAATCCTGCCACA
CCGGTTTCTCCCATTTGGAAAACCATATTAATCAATGCAGCGCGACGAACCGCATCAAGAGAATCATAAA
CCGGTTTTAATTTAGCATTTCTCAGAATTCCGCGAACAGCAGCATCAACATCCTGATTAAAGAGTTTTTC
AGCCTCATCTTTTGTAATTACACCATTAGTATTACGCCCAATAGCTTTATCTAATTCAGATTTAGCAGCT
GCAGCTGCATTAAGTGATGGACTTTTTGTAAGCAAATGACCGATGCCAATAGTGTAATAGCCTTCTGTGT
CTTTATAGATTTTAAGTCTAAGACCTTCATCTATACGTAACATTTCAAATATATTCATAATACCTCCTAA
GCATCGATGGATCCTGTTTCCTGTGTGAAATTGTTATCCGCTCACAATTCCACACATTATACGAGCCGAT
GATTAATTGTCAACAGGGGGATGGGGAGTAAGCTGATCCTGTTTCCTGTGTGAAATTGTTATCCGCTCAC
AATTCCACACATTATACGAGCCGATGATTAATTGTCAACAGGGGGATGGGGAGTAAGCTCATCGATGGAT
CGACCGGGNNTTNCCCGGGGGGNAAAATGGTTATCCGCNCCNCANTNCCCCNCNNTTNNACGAGCCNGGA
AGCATAAAGGNGTAAAGCCNGGGGGNGCCTAAGGAGNGAGCTACNTACATTAATTGNGTTGCGCTCNCNG
CCCGCTTTCCNGGNCGGGNAACCTGNCNNGCCNGGANNCCNNCNAANGGGGNNAAACCTN
