[The description below was written by a language model from this plasmid's Addgene catalogue record.]
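Description:
T4 Lysozyme N40-[AAA] WT* is a bacterial expression plasmid built on the pHS1403 backbone (about 5 kb without insert) that carries a variant of the bacteriophage T4 lysozyme gene (gene e). It is maintained as a high-copy plasmid in E. coli under ampicillin selection. The record does not state the promoter that drives expression or the origin of replication, and no feature table is provided, so these backbone details cannot be given here.

The insert is roughly 600 bp and was cloned as a BamHI–HindIII fragment, with both sites preserved. According to the depositor's notes, the BamHI site lies 27 bp from the start codon and the HindIII site 115 bp beyond the stop codon, so the fragment includes short flanking untranslated sequence on either side of the coding region. The mutation designation "N40-[AAA] WT*" most plausibly indicates an insertion of three alanine residues following Asn40. "WT*" is the name conventionally used for the cysteine-free pseudo-wild-type lysozyme that serves as a reference background in T4 lysozyme mutagenesis work. The record itself does not spell out either notation, so this reading is an interpretation. The insert also carries the alternative name DH27. No tags, fusion partners or reporters are listed.

The intended application is not stated. A construct of this kind would typically be used to produce the mutant protein in E. coli for studies of how insertions in a well-characterised model protein affect its folding, stability and structure.
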