Addgene plasmid #18298: T4 Lysozyme N40-[AAA] WT*
Depositing lab: Brian Matthews. Depositing organization: University of Oregon.
Backbone
  Vector backbone: pHS1403
  Backbone size w/o insert (bp): 5000
  Vector type: Bacterial Expression
Growth in bacteria
  Bacterial resistance: Ampicillin, 100 μg/mL
  Growth temperature: 37°C
  Growth strain: DH5alpha
  Copy number: High Copy
Gene/Insert
  Gene/Insert name: T4 Lysozyme (alt name: DH27)
  Species: Bacteriophage T4
  Insert size (bp): 600
  Mutation: N40-[AAA] WT*
  GenBank ID: NP_049736
  Entrez Gene: e (a.k.a. T4p123)
  Cloning method: Restriction Enzyme; 5′ cloning site BamHI (not destroyed); 3′ cloning site HindIII (not destroyed)
  Sequencing primers: 5′ na; 3′ GGCGTATCACGAGGCCC
Terms and licenses: Academic/Nonprofit Terms; Industry Terms: Not Available to Industry
Depositor comments: The BamHI site is 27 bp from the ATG and the HindIII site is 115 bp from the stop.
How to cite: T4 Lysozyme N40-[AAA] WT* was a gift from Brian Matthews (Addgene plasmid # 18298 ; http://n2t.net/addgene:18298 ; RRID:Addgene_18298)
